Addgene plasmid #216995: pET26b(modified)-Sm-S
Purpose: Expression of Small BiT-Linker-GvpS
Depositing lab: George Lu. Depositing organization: Rice University. Publication: Elucidating the assembly of gas vesicles by systematic protein-protein interaction analysis. Iburg M, Anderson AP, Wong VT, Anton ED, He A, Lu GJ. EMBO J. 2024 Oct;43(19):4156-4172. doi: 10.1038/s44318-024-00178-2. Epub 2024 Sep 3. PubMed 39227754.
Backbone
  Vector backbone: pET26b
  Vector type: Bacterial Expression
Growth in bacteria
  Bacterial resistance: Kanamycin, 50 μg/mL
  Growth temperature: 30°C
  Growth strain: DH5alpha
  Copy number: Low Copy
Gene/Insert
  Gene/Insert name: Small BiT-Linker-GvpS
  Species: Synthetic; Priestia megaterium
  Tag / fusion protein: Split Nanoluciferase SmallBiT (N terminal on insert)
  Cloning method: Gibson Cloning
Terms and licenses: Academic/Nonprofit Terms; Industry Terms: Not Available to Industry
Depositor comments: Please visit https://www.biorxiv.org/content/10.1101/2023.07.23.550228v1 for bioRxiv preprint.
How to cite: pET26b(modified)-Sm-S was a gift from George Lu (Addgene plasmid # 216995 ; http://n2t.net/addgene:216995 ; RRID:Addgene_216995)
