[The description below was written by a language model from this plasmid's Addgene catalogue record and pLannotate feature annotations shown in this document.]
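Description:
pET26b(modified)-Sm-S is a bacterial expression plasmid built on a modified pET26b backbone and designed to produce the gas vesicle protein GvpS from Priestia megaterium (formerly Bacillus megaterium) fused at its N terminus, through a linker, to the SmallBiT fragment of split NanoLuc luciferase. The annotated 5.6 kb sequence shows the standard pET expression cassette: a T7 promoter followed by a lac operator, the T7 gene 10 ribosome binding site, the coding region containing gvpS, and a T7 terminator. The SmallBiT and linker are not annotated separately, but the gap between the RBS and the start of gvpS is consistent with their position upstream. A plasmid-borne lacI gene with its own promoter supplies the repressor, so expression is expected to be IPTG-inducible in hosts that provide T7 RNA polymerase.

Selection is by kanamycin through the aph(3')-Ia gene. The "modified" part of the name appears to relate at least partly to replication: the feature table identifies a p15A origin rather than the usual pBR322-type origin, alongside a short RSF origin fragment, the bom and rop elements, and an f1 origin. The catalogue lists the plasmid as low copy. A p15A origin is compatible with ColE1-type plasmids, which would permit co-maintenance with a partner plasmid, although the record does not state this intent explicitly. The short TcR and SET1 fragment hits are probably residual backbone sequence or annotation artefacts.

The construct comes from a systematic study of protein-protein interactions in gas vesicle assembly. There, a SmallBiT fusion would be paired with a complementary large-fragment fusion, so that an interaction restores luciferase activity.
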