Features (pLannotate 1.2.2; 19 found; start..end, strand, type, name):
     13..441     +  rep_origin     f1 ori (sequence partly withheld): f1 bacteriophage origin of replication; arrow indicates direction of (+) strand synthesis
    494..551     +  promoter       AmpR promoter (fragment): bla
    560..1375    -  CDS            KanR: aminoglycoside phosphotransferase; aph(3')-Ia; confers resistance to kanamycin in bacteria or G418 (Geneticin®) in eukaryotes
   1497..2042    +  rep_origin     p15A ori: Plasmids containing the medium-copy-number p15A origin of replication can be propagated in E. coli cells that contain a second plasmid with the ColE1 origin.
   2102..2235    +  rep_origin     RSF ori (fragment): Plasmids containing the RSF 1030 origin of replication can be propagated in E. coli cells that contain additional plasmids with compatible origins.
   2240..2379    -  misc_feature   bom: basis of mobility region from pBR322
   2481..2672    -  CDS            rop: Rop protein, which maintains plasmids at low copy number; rop
   2689..3069    +  CDS            YPB1_ECOLX: Protein predicted: Swiss-Prot protein existence level 4. From Escherichia coli.
   3141..3432    -  CDS            TcR (fragment): tetracycline efflux protein; tet; confers resistance to tetracycline
   3447..3468    -  protein_bind   CAP binding site: CAP binding activates transcription in the presence of cAMP. E. coli catabolite activator protein
   3481..4563    -  CDS            lacI: lac repressor; lacI; The lac repressor binds to the lac operator to inhibit transcription in E. coli. This inhibition can be relieved by adding lactose or isopropyl-β-D-thiogalactopyranoside (IPTG).
   4564..4641    -  promoter       lacI promoter: lacI
   4649..4928    -  CDS            TcR (fragment): tetracycline efflux protein; tet; confers resistance to tetracycline
   4950..4968    +  promoter       T7 promoter: promoter for bacteriophage T7 RNA polymerase
   4969..4993    +  protein_bind   lac operator: The lac repressor binds to the lac operator to inhibit transcription in E. coli. This inhibition can be relieved by adding lactose or isopropyl-β-D-thiogalactopyranoside (IPTG). lac repressor encoded by lacI
   5008..5030    +  RBS            RBS: efficient ribosome binding site from bacteriophage T7 gene 10 (Olins and Rangwala, 1989)
   5128..5409    +  CDS            gvpS: GVPS_BACME - Protein inferred from homology: Swiss-Prot protein existence level 3. Gas vesicles are small, hollow, gas filled protein structures that are found in several microbial planktonic microorganisms. They allow the positioning of the organism at the favorable depth for growth (By similarity). From Bacillus megaterium.
   5448..5497    +  CDS            SET1 (fragment): solubility-enhancement tag derived from T7 phage gene 10B
   5505..5552    +  terminator     T7 terminator: transcription terminator for bacteriophage T7 RNA polymerase
>Addgene plasmid #216995 | pET26b(modified)-Sm-S | addgene full sequence | sequence record 445891 | Addgene NGS Result
TTGGCGAATGGG
[124 nt withheld, positions 13-136]
C
[91 nt withheld, positions 138-228]
A
[49 nt withheld, positions 230-278]
CCTTTGACGTTGGAGTCCACGTTCTTT
[37 nt withheld, positions 306-342]
ACCCTATCTCGGTCTATTCTTTTGATTTATAAGGGATTTTGCCGATTTCGGCCTATTGGTTAAAAAATGA
GCTGATTTAACAAAAATTTAACGCGAATTTTAACAAAATATTAACGCTTACAATTTAGGTGGCACTTTTC
GGGGAAATGTGCGCGGAACCCCTATTTGTTTATTTTTCTAAATACATTCAAATATGTATCCGCTCATGAA
TTAATTCTTAGAAAAACTCATCGAGCATCAAATGAAACTGCAATTTATTCATATCAGGATTATCAATACC
ATATTTTTGAAAAAGCCGTTTCTGTAATGAAGGAGAAAACTCACCGAGGCAGTTCCATAGGATGGCAAGA
TCCTGGTATCGGTCTGCGATTCCGACTCGTCCAACATCAATACAACCTATTAATTTCCCCTCGTCAAAAA
TAAGGTTATCAAGTGAGAAATCACCATGAGTGACGACTGAATCCGGTGAGAATGGCAAAAGTTTATGCAT
TTCTTTCCAGACTTGTTCAACAGGCCAGCCATTACGCTCGTCATCAAAATCACTCGCATCAACCAAACCG
TTATTCATTCGTGATTGCGCCTGAGCGAGACGAAATACGCGATCGCTGTTAAAAGGACAATTACAAACAG
GAATCGAATGCAACCGGCGCAGGAACACTGCCAGCGCATCAACAATATTTTCACCTGAATCAGGATATTC
TTCTAATACCTGGAATGCTGTTTTCCCGGGGATCGCAGTGGTGAGTAACCATGCATCATCAGGAGTACGG
ATAAAATGCTTGATGGTCGGAAGAGGCATAAATTCCGTCAGCCAGTTTAGTCTGACCATCTCATCTGTAA
CATCATTGGCAACGCTACCTTTGCCATGTTTCAGAAACAACTCTGGCGCATCGGGCTTCCCATACAATCG
ATAGATTGTCGCACCTGATTGCCCGACATTATCGCGAGCCCATTTATACCCATATAAATCAGCATCCATG
TTGGAATTTAATCGCGGCCTAGAGCAAGACGTTTCCCGTTGAATATGGCTCATAACACCCCTTGTATTAC
TGTTTATGTAAGCAGACAGTTTTATTGTTCATGACCAAAATCCCTTAACGTGAGTTTTCGTTCCACTGAG
CGTCAGACCCCGTAGAAAAGATCAAAGGATCTTCTTGAGATCGTTTTGGTCTGCGCGTAATCTCTTGCTC
TGAAAACAAAAAAACCGCCTTGCAGGGCGGTTTTTCGAAGGTTCTCTGAACTACCAACTCTTTGAACCGA
GGTAACTGGCTTGGAGGAGCGCAGTCACCAAAACTTGTCCTTTCAGTTTAGCCTTAACCGGCGCATGACT
TCAAGACTAACTCCTCTAAATCAATTACCAGTGGCTGCTGCCAGTGGTGCTTTTGCATGTCTTTCCGGGT
TGGACTCAAGACGATAGTTACCGGATAAGGCGCAGCGGTCGGACTGAACGGGGGGTTCGTGCATACAGTC
CAGCTTGGAGCGAACTGCCTACCCGGAACTGAGTGTCAGGCGTGGAATGAGACAAACGCGGCCATAACAG
CGGAATGACACCGGTAAACCGAAAGGCAGGAACAGGAGAGCGCACGAGGGAGCCGCCAGGGGGAAACGCC
TGGTATCTTTATAGTCCTGTCGGGTTTCGCCACCACTGATTTGAGCGTCAGATTTCGTGATGCTTGTCAG
GGGGGCGGAGCCTATGGAAAAACGTATGGAAAAACGCCAGCAACGCGGCCTTTTTACGGTTCCTGGCCTT
TTGCTGGCCTTTTGCTCACATGTTCTTTCCTGCGTTATCCCCTGATTCTGTGGATAACCGTATTACCGCC
TTTGAGTGAGCTGATACCGCTCGCCGCAGCCGAACGACCGAGCGCAGCGAGTCAGTGAGCGAGGAAGCGG
AAGAGCGCCTGATGCGGTATTTTCTCCTTACGCATCTGTGCGGTATTTCACACCGCAATGGTGCACTCTC
AGTACAATCTGCTCTGATGCCGCATAGTTAAGCCAGTATACACTCCGCTATCGCTACGTGACTGGGTCAT
GGCTGCGCCCCGACACCCGCCAACACCCGCTGACGCGCCCTGACGGGCTTGTCTGCTCCCGGCATCCGCT
TACAGACAAGCTGTGACCGTCTCCGGGAGCTGCATGTGTCAGAGGTTTTCACCGTCATCACCGAAACGCG
CGAGGCAGCTGCGGTAAAGCTCATCAGCGTGGTCGTGAAGCGATTCACAGATGTCTGCCTGTTCATCCGC
GTCCAGCTCGTTGAGTTTCTCCAGAAGCGTTAATGTCTGGCTTCTGATAAAGCGGGCCATGTTAAGGGCG
GTTTTTTCCTGTTTGGTCACTGATGCCTCCGTGTAAGGGGGATTTCTGTTCATGGGGGTAATGATACCGA
TGAAACGAGAGAGGATGCTCACGATACGGGTTACTGATGATGAACATGCCCGGTTACTGGAACGTTGTGA
GGGTAAACAACTGGCGGTATGGATGCGGCGGGACCAGAGAAAAATCACTCAGGGTCAATGCCAGCGCTTC
GTTAATACAGATGTAGGTGTTCCACAGGGTAGCCAGCAGCATCCTGCGATGCAGATCCGGAACATAATGG
TGCAGGGCGCTGACTTCCGCGTTTCCAGACTTTACGAAACACGGAAACCGAAGACCATTCATGTTGTTGC
TCAGGTCGCAGACGTTTTGCAGCAGCAGTCGCTTCACGTTCGCTCGCGTATCGGTGATTCATTCTGCTAA
CCAGTAAGGCAACCCCGCCAGCCTAGCCGGGTCCTCAACGACAGGAGCACGATCATGCGCACCCGTGGGG
CCGCCATGCCGGCGATAATGGCCTGCTTCTCGCCGAAACGTTTGGTGGCGGGACCAGTGACGAAGGCTTG
AGCGAGGGCGTGCAAGATTCCGAATACCGCAAGCGACAGGCCGATCATCGTCGCGCTCCAGCGAAAGCGG
TCCTCGCCGAAAATGACCCAGAGCGCTGCCGGCACCTGTCCTACGAGTTGCATGATAAAGAAGACAGTCA
TAAGTGCGGCGACGATAGTCATGCCCCGCGCCCACCGGAAGGAGCTGACTGGGTTGAAGGCTCTCAAGGG
CATCGGTCGAGATCCCGGTGCCTAATGAGTGAGCTAACTTACATTAATTGCGTTGCGCTCACTGCCCGCT
TTCCAGTCGGGAAACCTGTCGTGCCAGCTGCATTAATGAATCGGCCAACGCGCGGGGAGAGGCGGTTTGC
GTATTGGGCGCCAGGGTGGTTTTTCTTTTCACCAGTGAGACGGGCAACAGCTGATTGCCCTTCACCGCCT
GGCCCTGAGAGAGTTGCAGCAAGCGGTCCACGCTGGTTTGCCCCAGCAGGCGAAAATCCTGTTTGATGGT
GGTTAACGGCGGGATATAACATGAGCTGTCTTCGGTATCGTCGTATCCCACTACCGAGATATCCGCACCA
ACGCGCAGCCCGGACTCGGTAATGGCGCGCATTGCGCCCAGCGCCATCTGATCGTTGGCAACCAGCATCG
CAGTGGGAACGATGCCCTCATTCAGCATTTGCATGGTTTGTTGAAAACCGGACATGGCACTCCAGTCGCC
TTCCCGTTCCGCTATCGGCTGAATTTGATTGCGAGTGAGATATTTATGCCAGCCAGCCAGACGCAGACGC
GCCGAGACAGAACTTAATGGGCCCGCTAACAGCGCGATTTGCTGGTGACCCAATGCGACCAGATGCTCCA
CGCCCAGTCGCGTACCGTCTTCATGGGAGAAAATAATACTGTTGATGGGTGTCTGGTCAGAGACATCAAG
AAATAACGCCGGAACATTAGTGCAGGCAGCTTCCACAGCAATGGCATCCTGGTCATCCAGCGGATAGTTA
ATGATCAGCCCACTGACGCGTTGCGCGAGAAGATTGTGCACCGCCGCTTTACAGGCTTCGACGCCGCTTC
GTTCTACCATCGACACCACCACGCTGGCACCCAGTTGATCGGCGCGAGATTTAATCGCCGCGACAATTTG
CGACGGCGCGTGCAGGGCCAGACTGGAGGTGGCAACGCCAATCAGCAACGACTGTTTGCCCGCCAGTTGT
TGTGCCACGCGGTTGGGAATGTAATTCAGCTCCGCCATCGCCGCTTCCACTTTTTCCCGCGTTTTCGCAG
AAACGTGGCTGGCCTGGTTCACCACGCGGGAAACGGTCTGATAAGAGACACCGGCATACTCTGCGACATC
GTATAACGTTACTGGTTTCACATTCACCACCCTGAATTGACTCTCTTCCGGGCGCTATCATGCCATACCG
CGAAAGGTTTTGCGCCATTCGATGGTGTCCGGGATCTCGACGCTCTCCCTTATGCGACTCCTGCATTAGG
AAGCAGCCCAGTAGTAGGTTGAGGCCGTTGAGCACCGCCGCCGCAAGGAATGGTGCATGCAAGGAGATGG
CGCCCAACAGTCCCCCGGCCACGGGGCCTGCCACCATACCCACGCCGAAACAAGCGCTCATGAGCCCGAA
GTGGCGAGCCCGATCTTCCCCATCGGTGATGTCGGCGATATAGGCGCCAGCAACCGCACCTGTGGCGCCG
GTGATGCCGGCCACGATGCGTCCGGCGTAGAGGATCGAGATCTCGATCCCGCGAAATTAATACGACTCAC
TATAGGGGAATTGTGAGCGGATAACAATTCCCCTCTAGAAATAATTTTGTTTAACTTTAAGAAGGAGATA
TACATATGGTGACCGGCTACCGGCTGTTCGAGGAGATTCTGGTTTCTCAAGGCAGTTCAGGTGGTGGCGG
GAGCGGAGGTGGAGGCTCGAGCGGTTCTCTTAAACAATCCATGGAGAATAAAGATATTGCTCTTATTGAT
ATTTTAGATGTCATTTTAGATAAAGGAGTCGCCATTAAAGGAGACTTAATCATTTCCATAGCTGGCGTCG
ATTTAGTGTATTTGGATTTGCGGGTGCTTATTTCTTCGGTTGAAACGCTTGTGCAAGCAAAAGAAGGAAA
TCACAAACCAATCACTTCTGAACAATTTGATAAACAAAAGGAGGAATTAATGGATGCAACCGGTCAGCCA
AGCAAATGGACGAATCCACTTGGATCCTGAGGCTGTTTTGGCGGATGAGAGAAGATTGAGATCCGGCTGC
TAACAAAGCCCGAAAGGAAGCTGAGTTGGCTGCTGCCACCGCTGAGCAATAACTAGCATAACCCCTTGGG
GCCTCTAAACGGGTCTTGAGGGGTTTTTTGCTGAAAGGAGGAACTATATCCGGA
